Addgene plasmid #107937: pAAV2-SBECN1W
Purpose: Adeno-Associated viral (AAV) vector plasmid expressing mouse Beclin-1 (BECN1) in neurons
Depositing lab: Johan Jakobsson. Depositing organization: Lund University. Publication: Huntingtin Aggregation Impairs Autophagy, Leading to Argonaute-2 Accumulation and Global MicroRNA Dysregulation. Pircs K, Petri R, Madsen S, Brattas PL, Vuono R, Ottosson DR, St-Amour I, Hersbach BA, Matusiak-Bruckner M, Lundh SH, Petersen A, Deglon N, Hebert SS, Parmar M, Barker RA, Jakobsson J. Cell Rep. 2018 Aug 7;24(6):1397-1406. doi: 10.1016/j.celrep.2018.07.017. PubMed 30089251.
Backbone
  Vector backbone: pAAV
  Backbone size w/o insert (bp): 3000
  Total vector size (bp): 5880
  Vector type: AAV
Growth in bacteria
  Bacterial resistance: Ampicillin, 100 μg/mL
  Growth temperature: 37°C
  Growth strain: NEB Stable
  Copy number: Unknown
Gene/Insert
  Gene/Insert name: mouse Beclin-1 (BECN1) (alt name: mBECN1)
  Species: M. musculus (mouse)
  Insert size (bp): 1345
  GenBank ID: NM_019584.3
  Entrez Gene: Becn1 (a.k.a. Atg6)
  Promoter: hSynapsin
  Cloning method: Restriction Enzyme; 5′ cloning site AgeI, NheI (not destroyed); 3′ cloning site SpeI, HindIII (not destroyed)
  Sequencing primers: 5′ AGTCGTGTCGTGCCTGAGA
Terms and licenses: Academic/Nonprofit Terms; Industry Terms: Not Available to Industry
How to cite: pAAV2-SBECN1W was a gift from Johan Jakobsson (Addgene plasmid # 107937 ; http://n2t.net/addgene:107937 ; RRID:Addgene_107937)
