[The description below was written by a language model from this plasmid's Addgene catalogue record and pLannotate feature annotations shown in this document.]
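Description:
pAAV2-SBECN1W is a 5,880 bp adeno-associated virus transfer (vector genome) plasmid built on a pAAV backbone and designed to express mouse Beclin-1 (Becn1, also known as Atg6) in neurons. It is propagated in E. coli through a high-copy ColE1/pUC-type origin and selected with ampicillin via the β-lactamase gene and its native promoter. An f1 phage origin is also present, along with short remnants of lacI, lacZα, rop and bom that are leftovers of the backbone's cloning history and have no evident functional role. The record lists a recombination-deficient growth strain, which is a common choice for preserving the repeat-rich ITRs.

The expression cassette lies between two AAV serotype 2 inverted terminal repeats, both annotated as fragments. These repeats are the cis elements needed for replication and packaging of the intervening DNA into AAV particles when rep, cap and helper functions are supplied in trans. Within the ITRs, the human synapsin I promoter provides neuron-restricted transcription of the full mouse Becn1 coding sequence (about 1.3 kb). No epitope tag or reporter is annotated. Downstream, a woodchuck hepatitis virus posttranscriptional regulatory element (WPRE) enhances transcript stability and expression, and an SV40 polyadenylation signal terminates the message. The "S" and "W" in the name probably refer to the synapsin promoter and the WPRE. Retained restriction sites flank the insert, so it could be exchanged.

The construct serves to produce AAV vectors for neuronal overexpression of Beclin-1, a core autophagy regulator. The associated publication concerns impaired autophagy and microRNA dysregulation linked to huntingtin aggregation.
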