Features (pLannotate 1.2.2; 16 found; start..end, strand, type, name):
     18..128     +  repeat_region  AAV2 ITR (fragment): inverted terminal repeat of adeno-associated virus serotype 2 inverted
    223..670     +  promoter       hSyn promoter: human synapsin I promoter; confers neuron-specific expression (Kügler et al., 2003)
    709..2052    +  CDS            Becn1: BECN1_MOUSE - Experimental evidence at protein level: Swiss-Prot protein existence level 1. Beclin-1-C 35 kDa localized to mitochondria can promote apoptosis; it induces the mitochondrial translocation of BAX and the release of proapoptotic factors (By similarity). From Mus musculus (Mouse).
   2079..2667    +  misc_feature   WPRE: woodchuck hepatitis virus posttranscriptional regulatory element
   2671..2687    +  misc_feature   MCS (fragment): pUC18/19 multiple cloning site
   2688..2713    +  misc_feature   MCS (fragment): pBluescript multiple cloning site
   2715..2849    +  polyA_signal   SV40 poly(A) signal: SV40 polyadenylation signal
   2912..3022    -  repeat_region  AAV2 ITR (fragment): inverted terminal repeat of adeno-associated virus serotype 2 inverted
   3046..3103    -  CDS            lacI (fragment): lac repressor; lacI; The lac repressor binds to the lac operator to inhibit transcription in E. coli. This inhibition can be relieved by adding lactose or isopropyl-β-D-thiogalactopyranoside (IPTG).
   3286..3874    -  rep_origin     ori: high-copy-number ColE1/pMB1/pBR322/pUC origin of replication
   4045..4905    -  CDS            AmpR: β-lactamase; bla; confers resistance to ampicillin, carbenicillin, and related antibiotics
   4906..5010    -  promoter       AmpR promoter: bla
   5105..5140    +  CDS            rop (fragment): Rop protein, which maintains plasmids at low copy number; rop
   5242..5341    +  misc_feature   bom (fragment): basis of mobility region from pBR322
   5342..5797    -  rep_origin     f1 ori (sequence partly withheld): f1 bacteriophage origin of replication; arrow indicates direction of (+) strand synthesis
   5805..5876    -  CDS            lacZα (fragment): LacZα fragment of β-galactosidase; lacZ fragment
>Addgene plasmid #107937 | pAAV2-SBECN1W | depositor full sequence | sequence record 203625 | pAAV2-SBECN1W sequence 5880 bps
GGGGGGGGGGGGGGGGGGTTGGCCACTCCCTCTCTGCGCGCTCGCTCGCTCACTGAGGCCGGGCGACCAA
AGGTCGCCCGACGCCCGGGCTTTGCCCGGGCGGCCTCAGTGAGCGAGCGAGCGCGCAGAGAGGGAGTGGC
CAACTCCATCACTAGGGGTTCCTCAGATCGGGCTGCAGGAATTGGCCGCTCTAGACTCTAGCTGCAGAGG
GACCTGCGTATGAGTGCAAGTGGGTTTTAGGACCAGGATGAGGCGGGGTGGGGGTGCCTACCTGACGACC
GACCCCGACCCACTGGACAAGCACCCAACCCCCATTCCCCAAATTGCGCATCCCCTATCAGAGAGGGGGA
GGGGAAACAGGATGCGGCGAGGCGCGTGCGCACTGCCAGCTTCAGCACCGCGGACAGTGCCTTCGCCCCC
GCCTGGCGGCGCGCGCCACCGCCGCCTCAGCACTGAAGGCGCGCTGACGTCACTCGCCGGTCCCCCGCAA
ACTCCCCTTCCCGGCCACCTTGGTCGCGTCCGCGCCGCCGCCGGCCCAGCCGGACCGCACCACGCGAGGC
GCGAGATAGGGGGGCACGGGCGCGACCATCTGCGCTGCGGCGCCGGCGACTCAGCGCTGCCTCAGTCTGC
GGTGGGCAGCGGAGGAGTCGTGTCGTGCCTGAGAGCGCAGTCGAATTCAAGCTGCTAGCAAGGATCCACC
GGTGAGGCATGGAGGGGTCTAAGGCGTCCAGCAGCACCATGCAGGTGAGCTTCGTGTGCCAGCGCTGTAG
CCAGCCTCTGAAACTGGACACGAGCTTCAAGATCCTGGACCGGGTCACCATCCAGGAACTCACAGCTCCA
TTACTTACCACAGCCCAGGCGAAACCAGGAGAGACCCAGGAGGAAGAGGCTAACTCAGGAGAGGAGCCAT
TTATTGAAACTCGCCAGGATGGTGTCTCTCGAAGATTCATCCCCCCAGCCAGGATGATGTCTACAGAAAG
TGCTAATAGCTTCACTCTGATCGGGGAGGCATCTGATGGTGGCACCATGGAGAACCTCAGCCGGAGACTC
AAGGTCACTGGAGACCTGTTTGACATCATGTCGGGCCAGACCGATGTGGATCACCCGCTGTGTGAGGAAT
GCACAGACACTCTTTTAGACCAGCTGGACACTCAGCTCAATGTCACTGAGAATGAATGTCAGAACTACAA
ACGCTGTTTGGAGATCCTAGAGCAGATGAATGAGGATGACAGTGAGCAGCTGCAGAGGGAGCTGAAGGAG
CTGGCCTTGGAGGAGGAGAGGCTGATCCAGGAGCTGGAAGATGTGGAAAAGAACCGCAAGGTGGTGGCAG
AGAACCTGGAGAAGGTCCAGGCTGAGGCGGAGAGATTGGACCAGGAGGAAGCTCAGTACCAGCGGGAGTA
TAGTGAGTTTAAAAGGCAGCAGCTGGAGTTGGATGACGAACTCAAGAGTGTGGAGAACCAGGTGCGCTAC
GCCCAGATCCAGCTGGACAAGCTCAAGAAAACCAATGTCTTCAATGCCACCTTCCACATCTGGCACAGCG
GACAGTTTGGCACAATCAATAATTTCAGACTGGGTCGCTTGCCCAGTGTTCCTGTGGAGTGGAATGAAAT
CAATGCTGCCTGGGGCCAGACAGTGCTGCTGCTCCATGCTTTGGCCAATAAGATGGGTCTGAAGTTTCAG
AGGTACCGACTTGTTCCCTATGGAAATCATTCCTATCTGGAGTCTCTGACAGACAAATCTAAGGAGTTGC
CGTTATACTGTTCTGGGGGTTTGCGGTTTTTCTGGGACAACAAGTTTGACCATGCAATGGTAGCTTTTCT
GGACTGTGTGCAGCAGTTCAAAGAAGAGGTGGAAAAAGGAGAGACTCGATTTTGTCTTCCGTACAGGATG
GACGTGGAGAAAGGCAAGATTGAAGACACTGGAGGCAGTGGCGGCTCCTATTCCATCAAAACCCAGTTTA
ACTCGGAGGAGCAGTGGACAAAAGCGCTCAAGTTCATGCTGACCAATCTCAAGTGGGGTCTTGCCTGGGT
GTCCTCACAGTTCTATAACAAGTAAAGCTTACTAGTGGATCCGTCGACAATCAACCTCTGGATTACAAAA
TTTGTGAAAGATTGACTGGTATTCTTAACTATGTTGCTCCTTTTACGCTATGTGGATACGCTGCTTTAAT
GCCTTTGTATCATGCTATTGCTTCCCGTATGGCTTTCATTTTCTCCTCCTTGTATAAATCCTGGTTGCTG
TCTCTTTATGAGGAGTTGTGGCCCGTTGTCAGGCAACGTGGCGTGGTGTGCACTGTGTTTGCTGACGCAA
CCCCCACTGGTTGGGGCATTGCCACCACCTGTCAGCTCCTTTCCGGGACTTTCGCTTTCCCCCTCCCTAT
TGCCACGGCGGAACTCATCGCCGCCTGCCTTGCCCGCTGCTGGACAGGGGCTCGGCTGTTGGGCACTGAC
AATTCCGTGGTGTTGTCGGGGAAGCTGACGTCCTTTCCATGGCTGCTCGCCTGTGTTGCCACCTGGATTC
TGCGCGGGACGTCCTTCTGCTACGTCCCTTCGGCCCTCAATCCAGCGGACCTTCCTTCCCGCGGCCTGCT
GCCGGCTCTGCGGCCTCTTCCGCGTCTTCGCCTTCGCCCTCAGACGAGTCGGATCTCCCTTTGGGCCGCC
TCCCCGCCTGGAATTCGAGCTCGGTACAGCTTATCGATACCGTCGACTTCGAGCAACTTGTTTATTGCAG
CTTATAATGGTTACAAATAAAGCAATAGCATCACAAATTTCACAAATAAAGCATTTTTTTCACTGCATTC
TAGTTGTGGTTTGTCCAAACTCATCAATGTATCTTATCATGTCTGGATCGTCTAGCATCGAAGATCCCCC
GATCTGAGGAACCCCTAGTGATGGAGTTGGCCACTCCCTCTCTGCGCGCTCGCTCGCTCACTGAGGCCGC
CCGGGCAAAGCCCGGGCGTCGGGCGACCTTTGGTCGCCCGGCCTCAGTGAGCGAGCGAGCGCGCAGAGAG
GGAGTGGCCAACCCCCCCCCCCCCCCCCCTGCAGCCCAGCTGCATTAATGAATCGGCCAACGCGCGGGGA
GAGGCGGTTTGCGTATTGGGCGCTCTTCCGCTTCCTCGCTCACTGACTCGCTGCGCTCGGTCGTTCGGCT
GCGGCGAGCGGTATCAGCTCACTCAAAGGCGGTAATACGGTTATCCACAGAATCAGGGGATAACGCAGGA
AAGAACATGTGAGCAAAAGGCCAGCAAAAGGCCAGGAACCGTAAAAAGGCCGCGTTGCTGGCGTTTTTCC
ATAGGCTCCGCCCCCCTGACGAGCATCACAAAAATCGACGCTCAAGTCAGAGGTGGCGAAACCCGACAGG
ACTATAAAGATACCAGGCGTTTCCCCCTGGAAGCTCCCTCGTGCGCTCTCCTGTTCCGACCCTGCCGCTT
ACCGGATACCTGTCCGCCTTTCTCCCTTCGGGAAGCGTGGCGCTTTCTCAATGCTCACGCTGTAGGTATC
TCAGTTCGGTGTAGGTCGTTCGCTCCAAGCTGGGCTGTGTGCACGAACCCCCCGTTCAGCCCGACCGCTG
CGCCTTATCCGGTAACTATCGTCTTGAGTCCAACCCGGTAAGACACGACTTATCGCCACTGGCAGCAGCC
ACTGGTAACAGGATTAGCAGAGCGAGGTATGTAGGCGGTGCTACAGAGTTCTTGAAGTGGTGGCCTAACT
ACGGCTACACTAGAAGGACAGTATTTGGTATCTGCGCTCTGCTGAAGCCAGTTACCTTCGGAAAAAGAGT
TGGTAGCTCTTGATCCGGCAAACAAACCACCGCTGGTAGCGGTGGTTTTTTTGTTTGCAAGCAGCAGATT
ACGCGCAGAAAAAAAGGATCTCAAGAAGATCCTTTGATCTTTTCTACGGGGTCTGACGCTCAGTGGAACG
AAAACTCACGTTAAGGGATTTTGGTCATGAGATTATCAAAAAGGATCTTCACCTAGATCCTTTTAAATTA
AAAATGAAGTTTTAAATCAATCTAAAGTATATATGAGTAAACTTGGTCTGACAGTTACCAATGCTTAATC
AGTGAGGCACCTATCTCAGCGATCTGTCTATTTCGTTCATCCATAGTTGCCTGACTCCCCGTCGTGTAGA
TAACTACGATACGGGAGGGCTTACCATCTGGCCCCAGTGCTGCAATGATACCGCGAGACCCACGCTCACC
GGCTCCAGATTTATCAGCAATAAACCAGCCAGCCGGAAGGGCCGAGCGCAGAAGTGGTCCTGCAACTTTA
TCCGCCTCCATCCAGTCTATTAATTGTTGCCGGGAAGCTAGAGTAAGTAGTTCGCCAGTTAATAGTTTGC
GCAACGTTGTTGCCATTGCTACAGGCATCGTGGTGTCACGCTCGTCGTTTGGTATGGCTTCATTCAGCTC
CGGTTCCCAACGATCAAGGCGAGTTACATGATCCCCCATGTTGTGCAAAAAAGCGGTTAGCTCCTTCGGT
CCTCCGATCGTTGTCAGAAGTAAGTTGGCCGCAGTGTTATCACTCATGGTTATGGCAGCACTGCATAATT
CTCTTACTGTCATGCCATCCGTAAGATGCTTTTCTGTGACTGGTGAGTACTCAACCAAGTCATTCTGAGA
ATAGTGTATGCGGCGACCGAGTTGCTCTTGCCCGGCGTCAATACGGGATAATACCGCGCCACATAGCAGA
ACTTTAAAAGTGCTCATCATTGGAAAACGTTCTTCGGGGCGAAAACTCTCAAGGATCTTACCGCTGTTGA
GATCCAGTTCGATGTAACCCACTCGTGCACCCAACTGATCTTCAGCATCTTTTACTTTCACCAGCGTTTC
TGGGTGAGCAAAAACAGGAAGGCAAAATGCCGCAAAAAAGGGAATAAGGGCGACACGGAAATGTTGAATA
CTCATACTCTTCCTTTTTCAATATTATTGAAGCATTTATCAGGGTTATTGTCTCATGAGCGGATACATAT
TTGAATGTATTTAGAAAAATAAACAAATAGGGGTTCCGCGCACATTTCCCCGAAAAGTGCCACCTGACGT
CTAAGAAACCATTATTATCATGACATTAACCTATAAAAATAGGCGTATCACGAGGCCCTTTCGTCTCGCG
CGTTTCGGTGATGACGGTGAAAACCTCTGACACATGCAGCTCCCGGAGACGGTCACAGCTTGTCTGTAAG
CGGATGCCGGGAGCAGACAAGCCCGTCAGGGCGCGTCAGCGGGTGTTGGCGGGTGTCGGGGCTGGCTTAA
CTATGCGGCATCAGAGCAGATTGTACTGAGAGTGCACCATATGCGGTGTGAAATACCGCACAGATGCGTA
AGGAGAAAATACCGCATCAGGAAATTGTAAACGTTAATATTTTGTTAAAATTCGCGTTAAATTTTTGTTA
AATCAGCTCATTTTTTAACCAATAGGCCGAAATCGGCAAAATCCCTTATAAATCAAAAGAATAGACCGAG
ATAGGGT
[37 nt withheld, positions 5468-5504]
AAAGAACGTGGACTCCAACGTCAAAGG
[49 nt withheld, positions 5532-5580]
T
[91 nt withheld, positions 5582-5672]
G
[124 nt withheld, positions 5674-5797]
CGCGCCATTCGCCATTCAGGCTACGCAACTGTTGGGAAGGGCGATCGGTGCGGGCCTCTTCGCTATTACG
CCAGCTGGCTGCA
