>Addgene plasmid #107937 | pAAV2-SBECN1W | addgene partial sequence | sequence record 209613 | Addgene Partial NGS Result
GAGCGAGCGCGCAGAGAGGGAGTGGCCAACTCCATCACTAGGGGTTCCTCAGATCGGGCTGCAGGAATTG
GCCGCTCTAGACTCTAGCTGCAGAGGGACCTGCGTATGAGTGCAAGTGGGTTTTAGGACCAGGATGAGGC
GGGGTGGGGGTGCCTACCTGACGACCGACCCCGACCCACTGGACAAGCACCCAACCCCCATTCCCCAAAT
TGCGCATCCCCTATCAGAGAGGGGGAGGGGAAACAGGATGCGGCGAGGCGCGTGCGCACTGCCAGCTTCA
GCACCGCGGACAGTGCCTTCGCCCCCGCCTGGCGGCGCGCGCCACCGCCGCCTCAGCACTGAAGGCGCGC
TGACGTCACTCGCCGGTCCCCCGCAAACTCCCCTTCCCGGCCACCTTGGTCGCGTCCGCGCCGCCGCCGG
CCCAGCCGGACCGCACCACGCGAGGCGCGAGATAGGGGGGCACGGGCGCGACCATCTGCGCTGCGGCGCC
GGCGACTCAGCGCTGCCTCAGTCTGCGGTGGGCAGCGGAGGAGTCGTGTCGTGCCTGAGAGCGCAGTCGA
ATTCAAGCTGCTAGCAAGGATCCACCGGTGAGGCATGGAGGGGTCTAAGGCGTCCAGCAGCACCATGCAG
GTGAGCTTCGTGTGCCAGCGCTGTAGCCAGCCTCTGAAACTGGACACGAGCTTCAAGATCCTGGACCGGG
TCACCATCCAGGAACTCACAGCTCCATTACTTACCACAGCCCAGGCGAAACCAGGAGAGACCCAGGAGGA
AGAGGCTAACTCAGGAGAGGAGCCATTTATTGAAACTCGCCAGGATGGTGTCTCTCGAAGATTCATCCCC
CCAGCCAGGATGATGTCTACAGAAAGTGCTAATAGCTTCACTCTGATCGGGGAGGCATCTGATGGTGGCA
CCATGGAGAACCTCAGCCGGAGACTCAAGGTCACTGGAGACCTGTTTGACATCATGTCGGGCCAGACCGA
TGTGGATCACCCGCTGTGTGAGGAATGCACAGACACTCTTTTAGACCAGCTGGACACTCAGCTCAATGTC
ACTGAGAATGAATGTCAGAACTACAAACGCTGTTTGGAGATCCTAGAGCAGATGAATGAGGATGACAGTG
AGCAGCTGCAGAGGGAGCTGAAGGAGCTGGCCTTGGAGGAGGAGAGGCTGATCCAGGAGCTGGAAGATGT
GGAAAAGAACCGCAAGGTGGTGGCAGAGAACCTGGAGAAGGTCCAGGCTGAGGCGGAGAGATTGGACCAG
GAGGAAGCTCAGTACCAGCGGGAGTATAGTGAGTTTAAAAGGCAGCAGCTGGAGTTGGATGACGAACTCA
AGAGTGTGGAGAACCAGGTGCGCTACGCCCAGATCCAGCTGGACAAGCTCAAGAAAACCAATGTCTTCAA
TGCCACCTTCCACATCTGGCACAGCGGACAGTTTGGCACAATCAATAATTTCAGACTGGGTCGCTTGCCC
AGTGTTCCTGTGGAGTGGAATGAAATCAATGCTGCCTGGGGCCAGACAGTGCTGCTGCTCCATGCTTTGG
CCAATAAGATGGGTCTGAAGTTTCAGAGGTACCGACTTGTTCCCTATGGAAATCATTCCTATCTGGAGTC
TCTGACAGACAAATCTAAGGAGTTGCCGTTATACTGTTCTGGGGGTTTGCGGTTTTTCTGGGACAACAAG
TTTGACCATGCAATGGTAGCTTTTCTGGACTGTGTGCAGCAGTTCAAAGAAGAGGTGGAAAAAGGAGAGA
CTCGATTTTGTCTTCCGTACAGGATGGACGTGGAGAAAGGCAAGATTGAAGACACTGGAGGCAGTGGCGG
CTCCTATTCCATCAAAACCCAGTTTAACTCGGAGGAGCAGTGGACAAAAGCGCTCAAGTTCATGCTGACC
AATCTCAAGTGGGGTCTTGCCTGGGTGTCCTCACAGTTCTATAACAAGTAAAGCTTACTAGTGGATCCGT
CGACAATCAACCTCTGGATTACAAAATTTGTGAAAGATTGACTGGTATTCTTAACTATGTTGCTCCTTTT
ACGCTATGTGGATACGCTGCTTTAATGCCTTTGTATCATGCTATTGCTTCCCGTATGGCTTTCATTTTCT
CCTCCTTGTATAAATCCTGGTTGCTGTCTCTTTATGAGGAGTTGTGGCCCGTTGTCAGGCAACGTGGCGT
GGTGTGCACTGTGTTTGCTGACGCAACCCCCACTGGTTGGGGCATTGCCACCACCTGTCAGCTCCTTTCC
GGGACTTTCGCTTTCCCCCTCCCTATTGCCACGGCGGAACTCATCGCCGCCTGCCTTGCCCGCTGCTGGA
CAGGGGCTCGGCTGTTGGGCACTGACAATTCCGTGGTGTTGTCGGGGAAGCTGACGTCCTTTCCATGGCT
GCTCGCCTGTGTTGCCACCTGGATTCTGCGCGGGACGTCCTTCTGCTACGTCCCTTCGGCCCTCAATCCA
GCGGACCTTCCTTCCCGCGGCCTGCTGCCGGCTCTGCGGCCTCTTCCGCGTCTTCGCCTTCGCCCTCAGA
CGAGTCGGATCTCCCTTTGGGCCGCCTCCCCGCCTGGAATTCGAGCTCGGTACAGCTTATCGATACCGTC
GACTTCGAGCAACTTGTTTATTGCAGCTTATAATGGTTACAAATAAAGCAATAGCATCACAAATTTCACA
AATAAAGCATTTTTTTCACTGCATTCTAGTTGTGGTTTGTCCAAACTCATCAATGTATCTTATCATGTCT
GGATCGTCTAGCATCGAAGATCCCCCGATCTGAGGAACCCCTAGTGATGGAGTTG
